Addgene plasmid #108982: pDM1082
Purpose: Knockout cassette G418
Depositing lab: Rob Kay. Depositing organization: MRC Laboratory of Molecular Biology. Publication: Rapid and efficient genetic engineering of both wild type and axenic strains of Dictyostelium discoideum. Paschke P, Knecht DA, Silale A, Traynor D, Williams TD, Thomason PA, Insall RH, Chubb JR, Kay RR, Veltman DM. PLoS One. 2018 May 30;13(5):e0196809. doi: 10.1371/journal.pone.0196809. eCollection 2018. PubMed 29847546.
Backbone
  Vector backbone: pDM304
  Backbone size w/o insert (bp): 2071
  Vector type: Cre/Lox ; Dictyostelium discoideum knockout vector
  Selectable markers: Neomycin (select with G418)
Growth in bacteria
  Bacterial resistance: Ampicillin, 100 μg/mL
  Growth temperature: 30°C
  Growth strain: NEB Stable
  Copy number: Low Copy
Gene/Insert
  Gene/Insert name: Knockout cassette G418
  Insert size (bp): 1332
  Promoter: coaA
  Cloning method: Restriction Enzyme; 5′ cloning site Unknown (unknown if destroyed); 3′ cloning site Unknown (unknown if destroyed)
Terms and licenses: Academic/Nonprofit Terms; Industry Terms: Not Available to Industry
Depositor comments: Due to difficulties in assembling repetitive elements within the plasmid, Addgene NGS may have some ambiguous bases and show minor differences compared to the depositor sequence. Please use the assembled depositor sequence if necessary.
How to cite: pDM1082 was a gift from Rob Kay (Addgene plasmid # 108982 ; http://n2t.net/addgene:108982 ; RRID:Addgene_108982)
