[The description below was written by a language model from this plasmid's Addgene catalogue record and pLannotate feature annotations shown in this document.]
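Description:
pDM1082 is a small Cre/lox gene-disruption vector for Dictyostelium discoideum, built on the pDM304 backbone and supplying a recyclable G418 resistance cassette. In bacteria it is maintained through a ColE1/pUC-type origin and selected with ampicillin via the bla gene and its native promoter. Although the annotated origin is of the high-copy class, the catalogue entry lists the plasmid as low copy and specifies a recombination-stabilising host strain. This is consistent with the depositor's note that repetitive elements make the plasmid hard to assemble.

The payload is a neomycin phosphotransferase (neo/nptII) coding sequence, which the record states is driven by the Dictyostelium coaA promoter. The cassette is bracketed by two loxP sites annotated on the same strand. Once it has integrated at a target locus and transformants have been selected with G418, transient Cre expression can excise the marker between the loxP sites, leaving a single loxP scar and allowing the same selection to be reused for further knockouts. The coaA promoter and any terminator are not picked up by the automated annotation. The very short "CEN4" and "URA3 promoter" fragments lying upstream of neo are most likely spurious matches to AT-rich Dictyostelium regulatory sequence, not genuine yeast elements.

The record does not describe any homology arms or state the cloning sites, so the plasmid appears to be a generic cassette donor into which, or from which, gene-specific targeting arms are combined by the user. The two sequence records (the repository's NGS result and the depositor's sequence) differ by only a few bases and give the same feature layout, and the depositor recommends their own assembly as the reference.
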