Features (pLannotate 1.2.2; 8 found; start..end, strand, type, name):
     51..84      +  protein_bind   loxP: Cre-mediated recombination occurs in the 8-bp core sequence (GCATACAT). Cre recombinase
    153..171     +  misc_feature   CEN4 (fragment): S. cerevisiae CEN4 centromere
    403..423     +  promoter       URA3 promoter (fragment): S. cerevisiae URA3
    524..1315    +  CDS            neo: KKA2_KLEPN - Also known as kan, nptII. Experimental evidence at protein level: Swiss-Prot protein existence level 1. Resistance to kanamycin, neomycin, paromomycin, ribostamycin, butirosin and gentamicin B. From Klebsiella pneumoniae.
   1594..1627    +  protein_bind   loxP: Cre-mediated recombination occurs in the 8-bp core sequence (GCATACAT). Cre recombinase
   1713..1817    +  promoter       AmpR promoter: bla
   1818..2678    +  CDS            AmpR: β-lactamase; bla; confers resistance to ampicillin, carbenicillin, and related antibiotics
   2849..3437    +  rep_origin     ori: high-copy-number ColE1/pMB1/pBR322/pUC origin of replication
>Addgene plasmid #108982 | pDM1082 | depositor full sequence | sequence record 205362 | Full Sequence
GCCGGCCTTCAGTAGGCAGAGCTATCAAGCTTGATATCTTAATTAATTAAATAACTTCGTATAGCATACA
TTATACGAAGTTATAGTAGTGGATCCCAAAATTTTGTATTTTGTGATGTTAGTGTGTGTCATAATTGGAA
TATTGAAAAAAAAAAAATAAAAAATAAAAAAAAAAAAAAAAAGAATTAATTAATGATTAATCATATGACT
AACATTATATTTTCAATTTTTTTTTTTTTTTTTTTCCAACCACCCAAAAGTGATCCATTTTTTTTTTTTT
TTTAAATAAAATTTGGGTCACCCACAGTTGAATTATTTTTAATTTTTTTTTTTTTTTTTTTTTTTTTTAA
TTTTTTTTTTTTTTTTCAAAATTTTTTTTTCTTCATATAAAAATAAATTTTCCAATTCATTTTTTTTTTT
TTTATTCAACTGTATATTATTATAACTCTTTATTTGTATTTTAAACTAATTTCACAGCTAGCAAAAAATG
GATGGTGAAGATGTTCAAGCTGGATCGTTTCGCATGATTGAACAAGATGGATTGCACGCAGGTTCTCCGG
CCGCTTGGGTGGAGAGGCTATTCGGCTATGACTGGGCACAACAGACAATCGGCTGCTCTGATGCCGCCGT
GTTCCGGCTGTCAGCGCAGGGGCGCCCGGTTCTTTTTGTCAAGACCGACCTGTCCGGTGCCCTGAATGAA
CTGCAGGACGAGGCAGCGCGGCTATCGTGGCTGGCCACGACGGGCGTTCCTTGCGCAGCTGTGCTCGACG
TTGTCACTGAAGCGGGAAGGGACTGGCTGCTATTGGGCGAAGTGCCGGGGCAGGATCTCCTGTCATCTCA
CCTTGCTCCTGCCGAGAAAGTATCCATCATGGCTGATGCAATGCGGCGGCTGCATACGCTTGATCCGGCT
ACCTGCCCATTCGACCACCAAGCGAAACATCGCATCGAGCGAGCACGTACTCGGATGGAAGCCGGTCTTG
TCGATCAGGATGATCTGGACGAAGAGCATCAGGGGCTCGCGCCAGCCGAACTGTTCGCCAGGCTCAAGGC
GCGCATGCCCGACGGCGAGGATCTCGTCGTGACCCATGGCGATGCCTGCTTGCCGAATATCATGGTGGAA
AATGGCCGCTTTTCTGGATTCATCGACTGTGGACGGCTGGGTGTGGCGGACCGCTATCAGGACATAGCGT
TGGCTACCCGTGATATTGCTGAAGAGCTTGGCGGCGAATGGGCTGACCGCTTCCTCGTGCTTTACGGTAT
CGCCGCTCCCGATTCGCAGCGCATCGCCTTCTATCGCCTTCTTGACGAGTTCTTCTGAGCGGCCGCATCA
ATTTGATTTCTTCTTAATTCAATGCTAAAAAAAAAAATATTATAAAAAAAAAAACACACACAACAAATAA
ATTAATAAATACCATTTATTAAAAAAAAAAAAAAAAAAAAAAAACCTATTTTAACAATTATTTTATTATT
TTTATTTTTAGTTTTGTTAAAAAAAAAATTATTATCTTTATTTATAATTATAAAAAATTTATCCAATGAT
CATTTTTTAACTTTTTTATTATTTAGTATATTAAATAAAATCTCGAGAGTAGTATAACTTCGTATAGCAT
ACATTATACGAAGTTATGATATCAGATCTCTACTGGAGTATCCAAGCTGACTAGTTGATCCCGCTACAGG
GCGCGTCAGGTGGCACTTTTCGGGGAAATGTGCGCGGAACCCCTATTTGTTTATTTTTCTAAATACATTC
AAATATGTATCCGCTCATGAGACAATAACCCTGATAAATGCTTCAATAATATTGAAAAAGGAAGAGTATG
AGTATTCAACATTTCCGTGTCGCCCTTATTCCCTTTTTTGCGGCATTTTGCCTTCCTGTTTTTGCTCACC
CAGAAACGCTGGTGAAAGTAAAAGATGCTGAAGATCAGTTGGGTGCACGAGTGGGTTACATCGAACTGGA
TCTCAACAGCGGTAAGATCCTTGAGAGTTTTCGCCCCGAAGAACGTTTTCCAATGATGAGCACTTTTAAA
GTTCTGCTATGTGGCGCGGTATTATCCCGTATTGACGCCGGGCAAGAGCAACTCGGTCGCCGCATACACT
ATTCTCAGAATGACTTGGTTGAGTACTCACCAGTCACAGAAAAGCATCTTACGGATGGCATGACAGTAAG
AGAATTATGCAGTGCTGCCATAACCATGAGTGATAACACTGCGGCCAACTTACTTCTGACAACGATCGGA
GGACCGAAGGAGCTAACCGCTTTTTTGCACAACATGGGGGATCATGTAACTCGCCTTGATCGTTGGGAAC
CGGAGCTGAATGAAGCCATACCAAACGACGAGCGTGACACCACGATGCCTGTAGCAATGGCAACAACGTT
GCGCAAACTATTAACTGGCGAACTACTTACTCTAGCTTCCCGGCAACAATTAATAGACTGGATGGAGGCG
GATAAAGTTGCAGGACCACTTCTGCGCTCGGCCCTTCCGGCTGGCTGGTTTATTGCTGATAAATCTGGAG
CCGGTGAGCGTGGGTCTCGCGGTATCATTGCAGCACTGGGGCCAGATGGTAAGCCCTCCCGTATCGTAGT
TATCTACACGACGGGGAGTCAGGCAACTATGGATGAACGAAATAGACAGATCGCTGAGATAGGTGCCTCA
CTGATTAAGCATTGGTAACTGTCAGACCAAGTTTACTCATATATACTTTAGATTGATTTAAAACTTCATT
TTTAATTTAAAAGGATCTAGGTGAAGATCCTTTTTGATAATCTCATGACCAAAATCCCTTAACGTGAGTT
TTCGTTCCACTGAGCGTCAGACCCCGTAGAAAAGATCAAAGGATCTTCTTGAGATCCTTTTTTTCTGCGC
GTAATCTGCTGCTTGCAAACAAAAAAACCACCGCTACCAGCGGTGGTTTGTTTGCCGGATCAAGAGCTAC
CAACTCTTTTTCCGAAGGTAACTGGCTTCAGCAGAGCGCAGATACCAAATACTGTCCTTCTAGTGTAGCC
GTAGTTAGGCCACCACTTCAAGAACTCTGTAGCACCGCCTACATACCTCGCTCTGCTAATCCTGTTACCA
GTGGCTGCTGCCAGTGGCGATAAGTCGTGTCTTACCGGGTTGGACTCAAGACGATAGTTACCGGATAAGG
CGCAGCGGTCGGGCTGAACGGGGGGTTCGTGCACACAGCCCAGCTTGGAGCGAACGACCTACACCGAACT
GAGATACCTACAGCGTGAGCTATGAGAAAGCGCCACGCTTCCCGAAGGGAGAAAGGCGGACAGGTATCCG
GTAAGCGGCAGGGTCGGAACAGGAGAGCGCACGAGGGAGCTTCCAGGGGGAAACGCCTGGTATCTTTATA
GTCCTGTCGGGTTTCGCCACCTCTGACTTGAGCGTCGATTTTTGTGATGCTCGTCAGGGGGGCGGAGCCT
ATGGAAAAACGCCAGCAACGCGGCCTTTTTACGGTTCCTGGCCTTTTGCTGGCCTTTTGCTCACATGTTC
TTTCCTGCGTTATCCCCTGATTCTGTGGATAACCGTATTACCGCCTTTGAGTGAGCTGATACCGCTCGCC
GCAGCCGAACGACCGAGCGCAGCGAGTCAGTGAGCGAGGAAGCGGAAGAGCGCCCAATACGCAAACCGCC
TCT
