Features (pLannotate 1.2.2; 8 found; start..end, strand, type, name):
     51..84      +  protein_bind   loxP: Cre-mediated recombination occurs in the 8-bp core sequence (GCATACAT). Cre recombinase
    152..170     +  misc_feature   CEN4 (fragment): S. cerevisiae CEN4 centromere
    402..422     +  promoter       URA3 promoter (fragment): S. cerevisiae URA3
    523..1314    +  CDS            neo: KKA2_KLEPN - Also known as kan, nptII. Experimental evidence at protein level: Swiss-Prot protein existence level 1. Resistance to kanamycin, neomycin, paromomycin, ribostamycin, butirosin and gentamicin B. From Klebsiella pneumoniae.
   1590..1623    +  protein_bind   loxP: Cre-mediated recombination occurs in the 8-bp core sequence (GCATACAT). Cre recombinase
   1709..1813    +  promoter       AmpR promoter: bla
   1814..2674    +  CDS            AmpR: β-lactamase; bla; confers resistance to ampicillin, carbenicillin, and related antibiotics
   2845..3433    +  rep_origin     ori: high-copy-number ColE1/pMB1/pBR322/pUC origin of replication
>Addgene plasmid #108982 | pDM1082 | addgene full sequence | sequence record 213801 | Addgene NGS Result
GCCGGCCTTCAGTAGGCAGAGCTATCAAGCTTGATATCTTAATTAATTAAATAACTTCGTATAGCATACA
TTATACGAAGTTATAGTAGTGGATCCCAAAATTTTGTATTTTGTGATGTTAGTGTGTGTCATAATTGGAA
TATTGAAAAAAAAAAATAAAAAATAAAAAAAAAAAAAAAAAGAATTAATTAATGATTAATCATATGACTA
ACATTATATTTTCAATTTTTTTTTTTTTTTTTTTCCAACCACCCAAAAGTGATCCATTTTTTTTTTTTTT
TTAAATAAAATTTGGGTCACCCACAKTTTAATTTTTTTTAWTTTTTTTTTTTTTTTTTTTTTTTTTTAAT
TTTTTTTTTTTTTTTCAAAATTTTTTTTTTTTCATATAAAAATAAATTTTCCAATTCATTTTTTTTTTTT
TTATTCAACTGTATATTATTATAACTCTTTATTTGTATTTTAAACTAATTTCACAGCTAGCAAAAAATGG
ATGGTGAAGATGTTCAAGCTGGATCGTTTCGCATGATTGAACAAGATGGATTGCACGCAGGTTCTCCGGC
CGCTTGGGTGGAGAGGCTATTCGGCTATGACTGGGCACAACAGACAATCGGCTGCTCTGATGCCGCCGTG
TTCCGGCTGTCAGCGCAGGGGCGCCCGGTTCTTTTTGTCAAGACCGACCTGTCCGGTGCCCTGAATGAAC
TGCAGGACGAGGCAGCGCGGCTATCGTGGCTGGCCACGACGGGCGTTCCTTGCGCAGCTGTGCTCGACGT
TGTCACTGAAGCGGGAAGGGACTGGCTGCTATTGGGCGAAGTGCCGGGGCAGGATCTCCTGTCATCTCAC
CTTGCTCCTGCCGAGAAAGTATCCATCATGGCTGATGCAATGCGGCGGCTGCATACGCTTGATCCGGCTA
CCTGCCCATTCGACCACCAAGCGAAACATCGCATCGAGCGAGCACGTACTCGGATGGAAGCCGGTCTTGT
CGATCAGGATGATCTGGACGAAGAGCATCAGGGGCTCGCGCCAGCCGAACTGTTCGCCAGGCTCAAGGCG
CGCATGCCCGACGGCGAGGATCTCGTCGTGACCCATGGCGATGCCTGCTTGCCGAATATCATGGTGGAAA
ATGGCCGCTTTTCTGGATTCATCGACTGTGGACGGCTGGGTGTGGCGGACCGCTATCAGGACATAGCGTT
GGCTACCCGTGATATTGCTGAAGAGCTTGGCGGCGAATGGGCTGACCGCTTCCTCGTGCTTTACGGTATC
GCCGCTCCCGATTCGCAGCGCATCGCCTTCTATCGCCTTCTTGACGAGTTCTTCTGAGCGGCCGCATCAA
TTTGATTTCTTCTTAATTCAATGCTAAAAAAAAAAATATTATAAAAAAAAAACACACACAACAAATAAAT
TAATAAATACCATTTATTAAAAAAAAAAAAAAAAAAAAAACCTATTTTAACAATTATTTTATTATTTTTA
TTTTTAGTTTTGTTAAAAAAAAAATTATTATCTTTATTTATAATTATAAAAAATTTATCCAATGATCATT
TTTTAACTTTTTTATTATTTAGTATATTAAATAAAATCTCGAGAGTAGTATAACTTCGTATAGCATACAT
TATACGAAGTTATGATATCAGATCTCTACTGGAGTATCCAAGCTGACTAGTTGATCCCGCTACAGGGCGC
GTCAGGTGGCACTTTTCGGGGAAATGTGCGCGGAACCCCTATTTGTTTATTTTTCTAAATACATTCAAAT
ATGTATCCGCTCATGAGACAATAACCCTGATAAATGCTTCAATAATATTGAAAAAGGAAGAGTATGAGTA
TTCAACATTTCCGTGTCGCCCTTATTCCCTTTTTTGCGGCATTTTGCCTTCCTGTTTTTGCTCACCCAGA
AACGCTGGTGAAAGTAAAAGATGCTGAAGATCAGTTGGGTGCACGAGTGGGTTACATCGAACTGGATCTC
AACAGCGGTAAGATCCTTGAGAGTTTTCGCCCCGAAGAACGTTTTCCAATGATGAGCACTTTTAAAGTTC
TGCTATGTGGCGCGGTATTATCCCGTATTGACGCCGGGCAAGAGCAACTCGGTCGCCGCATACACTATTC
TCAGAATGACTTGGTTGAGTACTCACCAGTCACAGAAAAGCATCTTACGGATGGCATGACAGTAAGAGAA
TTATGCAGTGCTGCCATAACCATGAGTGATAACACTGCGGCCAACTTACTTCTGACAACGATCGGAGGAC
CGAAGGAGCTAACCGCTTTTTTGCACAACATGGGGGATCATGTAACTCGCCTTGATCGTTGGGAACCGGA
GCTGAATGAAGCCATACCAAACGACGAGCGTGACACCACGATGCCTGTAGCAATGGCAACAACGTTGCGC
AAACTATTAACTGGCGAACTACTTACTCTAGCTTCCCGGCAACAATTAATAGACTGGATGGAGGCGGATA
AAGTTGCAGGACCACTTCTGCGCTCGGCCCTTCCGGCTGGCTGGTTTATTGCTGATAAATCTGGAGCCGG
TGAGCGTGGGTCTCGCGGTATCATTGCAGCACTGGGGCCAGATGGTAAGCCCTCCCGTATCGTAGTTATC
TACACGACGGGGAGTCAGGCAACTATGGATGAACGAAATAGACAGATCGCTGAGATAGGTGCCTCACTGA
TTAAGCATTGGTAACTGTCAGACCAAGTTTACTCATATATACTTTAGATTGATTTAAAACTTCATTTTTA
ATTTAAAAGGATCTAGGTGAAGATCCTTTTTGATAATCTCATGACCAAAATCCCTTAACGTGAGTTTTCG
TTCCACTGAGCGTCAGACCCCGTAGAAAAGATCAAAGGATCTTCTTGAGATCCTTTTTTTCTGCGCGTAA
TCTGCTGCTTGCAAACAAAAAAACCACCGCTACCAGCGGTGGTTTGTTTGCCGGATCAAGAGCTACCAAC
TCTTTTTCCGAAGGTAACTGGCTTCAGCAGAGCGCAGATACCAAATACTGTTCTTCTAGTGTAGCCGTAG
TTAGGCCACCACTTCAAGAACTCTGTAGCACCGCCTACATACCTCGCTCTGCTAATCCTGTTACCAGTGG
CTGCTGCCAGTGGCGATAAGTCGTGTCTTACCGGGTTGGACTCAAGACGATAGTTACCGGATAAGGCGCA
GCGGTCGGGCTGAACGGGGGGTTCGTGCACACAGCCCAGCTTGGAGCGAACGACCTACACCGAACTGAGA
TACCTACAGCGTGAGCTATGAGAAAGCGCCACGCTTCCCGAAGGGAGAAAGGCGGACAGGTATCCGGTAA
GCGGCAGGGTCGGAACAGGAGAGCGCACGAGGGAGCTTCCAGGGGGAAACGCCTGGTATCTTTATAGTCC
TGTCGGGTTTCGCCACCTCTGACTTGAGCGTCGATTTTTGTGATGCTCGTCAGGGGGGCGGAGCCTATGG
AAAAACGCCAGCAACGCGGCCTTTTTACGGTTCCTGGCCTTTTGCTGGCCTTTTGCTCACATGTTCTTTC
CTGCGTTATCCCCTGATTCTGTGGATAACCGTATTACCGCCTTTGAGTGAGCTGATACCGCTCGCCGCAG
CCGAACGACCGAGCGCAGCGAGTCAGTGAGCGAGGAAGCGGAAGAGCGCCCAATACGCAAACCGCCTCT
